>Addgene plasmid #120181 | pCMV-GFP-CENPBpA-fixed-length-clone-3 | addgene full sequence | sequence record 274593 | Addgene NGS Result
TGTTCTTTCCTGCGTTATCCCCTGATTCTGTGGATAACCGTATTACCGCCTTTGAGTGAGCTGATACCGC
TCGCCGCAGCCGAACGACCGAGCGCAGCGAGTCAGTGAGCGAGGAAGCGGAAGAGCGCCCAATACGCAAA
CCGCCTCTCCCCGCGCGTTGGCCGATTCATTAATGCAGCGGATCCAGACATGATAAGATACATTGATGAG
TTTGGACAAACCACAACTAGAATGCAGTGAAAAAAATGCTTTATTTGTGAAATTTGTGATGCTATTGCTT
TATTTGTAACCATTATAAGCTGCAATAAACAAGTTAGCTTTTTGCAAAAGCCTAGGCCTCCAAAAAAGCC
TCCTCACTACTTCTGGAATAGCTCAGAGGCCGAGGCGGCCTCGGCCTCTGCATAAATAAAAAAAATTAGT
CAGCCATGGGGCGGAGAATGGGCGGAACTGGGCGGAGTTAGGGGCGGGATGGGCGGAGTTAGGGGCGGGA
CTATGGTTGCTGACTAATTGAGATGCGGATCCGCTGGCACGACAGGTTTCCCGACTGGAAAGCGGGCAGT
GAGCGCAACGCAATTAATGTGAGTTAGCTCACTCATTAGGCACCCCAGGCTTTACACTTTATGCTTCCGG
CTCGTATGTTGTGTGGAATTGTGAGCGGATAACAATTTCACACAGGAAACAGCTATGACCATGATTACGC
CAAGCTTGGGCTGCAGGTCGAGGGATCTCCATAAGAGAAGAGGGACAGCTATGACTGGGAGTAGTCAGGA
GAGGAGGAAAAATCTGGCTAGTAAAACATGTAAGGAAAATTTTAGGGATGTTAAAGAAAAAAATAACACA
AAACAAAATATAAAAAAAATCTAACCTCAAGTCAAGGCTTTTCTATGGAATAAGGAATGGACAGCAGGGG
GCTGTTTCATATACTGATGACCTCTTTATAGCCAACCTTTGTTCATGGCAGCCAGCATATGGGCATATGT
TGCCAAACTCTAAACCAAATACTCATTCTGATGTTTTAAATGATTTGCCCTCCCATATGTCCTTCCGAGT
GAGAGACACAAAAAATTCCAACACACTATTGCAATGAAAATAAATTTCCTTTATTAGCCAGAAGTCAGAT
GCTCAAGGGGCTTCATGATGTCCCCATAATTTTTGGCAGAGGGAAAAAGATCTCAGTGGTATTTGTGAGC
CAGGGCATTGGCCACACCAGCCACCACCTTCTGATAGGCAGCCTTCAACACTTGCCTCCATGTCCCACCA
GAGCAAGGACCAAAGAGAGCCAGGACGAATAAGTCCCCCAAGACAGACGCAAGCCCAGACCATGAAGGAT
GCACCCTTGGCTGTTAAAACGATTAGCCCCATAAAAGGGGAGTGGACAGATTTATTGAAATCAAACTGGG
AAAGGAGCAGCTGGACGGCTGGACTCTGGGCCCAGCCCCAGGCCCCTCTGCCCAGGATGGGGCCCTGCCA
GAGAGGGAGGAGAGGCATGCACCTGAGGAGTGCGGCCGCTTTACTTGTACAGCTCGTCCATGCCGAGAGT
GATCCCGGCGGCGGTCACGAACTCCAGCAGGACCATGTGATCGCGCTTCTCGTTGGGGTCTTTGCTCAGG
GCGGACTGGGTGCTCAGGTAGTGGTTGTCGGGCAGCAGCACGGGGCCGTCGCCGATGGGGGTGTTCTGCT
GGTAGTGGTCGGCGAGCTGCACGCTGCCGTCCTCGATGTTGTGGCGGATCTTGAAGTTCACCTTGATGCC
GTTCTTCTGCTTGTCGGCCATGATATAGACGTTGTGGCTGTTGTAGTTGTACTCCAGCTTGTGCCCCAGG
ATGTTGCCGTCCTCCTTGAAGTCGATGCCCTTCAGCTCGATGCGGTTCACCAGGGTGTCGCCCTCGAACT
TCACCTCGGCGCGGGTCTTGTAGTTGCCGTCGTCCTTGAAGAAGATGGTGCGCTCCTGGACGTAGCCTTC
GGGCATGGCGGACTTGAAGAAGTCGTGCTGCTTCATGTGGTCGGGGTAGCGGCTGAAGCACTGCACGCCG
TAGGTCAGGGTGGTCACGAGGGTGGGCCAGGGCACGGGCAGCTTGCCGGTGGTGCAGATGAACTTCAGGG
TCAGCTTGCCGTAGGTGGCATCGCCCTCGCCCTCGCCGGACACGCTGAACTTGTGGCCGTTTACGTCGCC
GTCCAGCTCGACCAGGATGGGCACCACCCCGGTGAACAGCTCCTCGCCCTTGCTCACCATGGTGGCGACC
GGTGGATCCCGGGCCCGCGGTACCGTCGACTGCAGAATTCGAAGCTTGAGCTCGAGATCTGAGTCCGGTA
GCGCTAGCGGATCTGACGGTTCACTAAACCAGCTCTGCTTATATAGACCTCCCACCGTACACGCCTACCG
CCCATTTGCGTCAATGGGGCGGAGTTGTTACGACATTTTGGAAAGTCCCGTTGATTTTGGTGCCAAAACA
AACTCCCATTGACGTCAATGGGGTGGAGACTTGGAAATCCCCGTGAGTCAAACCGCTATCCACGCCCATT
GATGTACTGCCAAAACCGCATCACCATGGTAATAGCGATGACTAATACGTAGATGTACTGCCAAGTAGGA
AAGTCCCATAAGGTCATGTACTGGGCATAATGCCAGGCGGGCCATTTACCGTCATTGACGTCAATAGGGG
GCGTACTTGGCATATGATACACTTGATGTACTGCCAAGTGGGCAGTTTACCGTAAATACTCCACCCATTG
ACGTCAATGGAAAGTCCCTATTGGCGTTACTATGGGAACATACGTCATTATTGACGTCAATGGGCGGGGG
TCGTTGGGCGGTCAGCCAGGCGGGCCATTTACCGTAAGTTATGTAACGCGGAACTCCATATATGGGCTAT
GAACTAATGACCCCGTAATTGATTACTATTACTAGTCAATAATCAATGTCGACCCAGGTGGCACTTTTCG
GGGAAATGTGCGCGGAACCCCTATTTGTTTATTTTTCTAAATACATTCAAATATGTATCCGCTCATGAGA
CAATAACCCTGATAAATGCTTCAATAATATTGAAAAAGGAAGAGTATGAGTATTCAACATTTCCGTGTCG
CCCTTATTCCCTTTTTTGCGGCATTTTGCCTTCCTGTTTTTGCTCACCCAGAAACGCTGGTGAAAGTAAA
AGATGCTGAAGATCAGTTGGGTGCACGAGTGGGTTACATCGAACTGGATCTCAACAGCGGTAAGATCCTT
GAGAGTTTTCGCCCCGAAGAACGTTTTCCAATGATGAGCACTTTTAAAGTTCTGCTATGTGGCGCGGTAT
TATCCCGTATTGACGCCGGGCAAGAGCAACTCGGTCGCCGCATACACTATTCTCAGAATGACTTGGTTGA
GTACTCACCAGTCACAGAAAAGCATCTTACGGATGGCATGACAGTAAGAGAATTATGCAGTGCTGCCATA
ACCATGAGTGATAACACTGCGGCCAACTTACTTCTGACAACGATCGGAGGACCGAAGGAGCTAACCGCTT
TTTTGCACAACATGGGGGATCATGTAACTCGCCTTGATCGTTGGGAACCGGAGCTGAATGAAGCCATACC
AAACGACGAGCGTGACACCACGATGCCTGTAGCAATGGCAACAACGTTGCGCAAACTATTAACTGGCGAA
CTACTTACTCTAGCTTCCCGGCAACAATTAATAGACTGGATGGAGGCGGATAAAGTTGCAGGACCACTTC
TGCGCTCGGCCCTTCCGGCTGGCTGGTTTATTGCTGATAAATCTGGAGCCGGTGAGCGTGGGTCTCGCGG
TATCATTGCAGCACTGGGGCCAGATGGTAAGCCCTCCCGTATCGTAGTTATCTACACGACGGGGAGTCAG
GCAACTATGGATGAACGAAATAGACAGATCGCTGAGATAGGTGCCTCACTGATTAAGCATTGGTAACTGT
CAGACCAAGTTTACTCATATATACTTTAGATTGATTTAAAACTTCATTTTTAATTTAAAAGGATCTAGGT
GAAGATCCTTTTTGATAATCTCATGACCAAAATCCCTTAACGTGAGTTTTCGTTCCACTGAGCGTCAGAC
CCCGTAGAAAAGATCAAAGGATCTTCTTGAGATCCTTTTTTTCTGCGCGTAATCTGCTGCTTGCAAACAA
AAAAACCACCGCTACCAGCGGTGGTTTGTTTGCCGGATCAAGAGCTACCAACTCTTTTTCCGAAGGTAAC
TGGCTTCAGCAGAGCGCAGATACCAAATACTGTTCTTCTAGTGTAGCCGTAGTTAGGCCACCACTTCAAG
AACTCTGTAGCACCGCCTACATACCTCGCTCTGCTAATCCTGTTACCAGTGGCTGCTGCCAGTGGCGATA
AGTCGTGTCTTACCGGGTTGGACTCAAGACGATAGTTACCGGATAAGGCGCAGCGGTCGGGCTGAACGGG
GGGTTCGTGCACACAGCCCAGCTTGGAGCGAACGACCTACACCGAACTGAGATACCTACAGCGTGAGCTA
TGAGAAAGCGCCACGCTTCCCGAAGGGAGAAAGGCGGACAGGTATCCGGTAAGCGGCAGGGTCGGAACAG
GAGAGCGCACGAGGGAGCTTCCAGGGGGAAACGCCTGGTATCTTTATAGTCCTGTCGGGTTTCGCCACCT
CTGACTTGAGCGTCGATTTTTGTGATGCTCGTCAGGGGGGCGGAGCCTATGGAAAAACGCCAGCAACGCG
GCCTTTTTACGGTTCCTGGCCTTTTGCTGGCCTTTTGCTCACA
Features (pLannotate 1.2.2; 18 found; start..end, strand, type, name):
      1..123     +  rep_origin     RSF ori (fragment): Plasmids containing the RSF 1030 origin of replication can be propagated in E. coli cells that contain additional plasmids with compatible origins.
    125..179     +  CDS            lacI (fragment): lac repressor; lacI; The lac repressor binds to the lac operator to inhibit transcription in E. coli. This inhibition can be relieved by adding lactose or isopropyl-β-D-thiogalactopyranoside (IPTG).
    181..315     -  polyA_signal   SV40 poly(A) signal: SV40 polyadenylation signal
    335..470     -  rep_origin     SV40 ori: SV40 origin of replication
    494..516     -  promoter       SV40 promoter (fragment): SV40 enhancer and early promoter
    523..562     +  CDS            lacI (fragment): lac repressor; lacI; The lac repressor binds to the lac operator to inhibit transcription in E. coli. This inhibition can be relieved by adding lactose or isopropyl-β-D-thiogalactopyranoside (IPTG).
    575..596     +  protein_bind   CAP binding site: CAP binding activates transcription in the presence of cAMP. E. coli catabolite activator protein
    611..641     +  promoter       lac promoter: promoter for the E. coli lac operon
    649..665     +  protein_bind   lac operator: The lac repressor binds to the lac operator to inhibit transcription in E. coli. This inhibition can be relieved by adding lactose or isopropyl-β-D-thiogalactopyranoside (IPTG). lac repressor encoded by lacI
   1050..1105    -  polyA_signal   β-globin poly(A) signal: rabbit β-globin polyadenylation signal (Gil and Proudfoot, 1987)
   1176..1307    -  CDS            HBB (fragment): HBB_EULFU - Experimental evidence at protein level: Swiss-Prot protein existence level 1. Involved in oxygen transport from the lung to the various peripheral tissues. From Eulemur fulvus fulvus (Brown lemur).
   1511..2230    -  CDS            EGFP: the original enhanced GFP (Yang et al., 1996) mammalian codon-optimized
   2238..2318    -  misc_feature   MCS: multiple cloning site
   2341..2544    -  promoter       CMV promoter: human cytomegalovirus (CMV) immediate early promoter
   2545..2848    -  enhancer       CMV enhancer: human cytomegalovirus immediate early enhancer
   2951..3055    +  promoter       AmpR promoter: bla
   3056..3916    +  CDS            AmpR: β-lactamase; bla; confers resistance to ampicillin, carbenicillin, and related antibiotics
   4087..4675    +  rep_origin     ori: high-copy-number ColE1/pMB1/pBR322/pUC origin of replication
