[The description below was written by a language model from this plasmid's Addgene catalogue record and pLannotate feature annotations shown in this document.]
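Description:
pCMV-GFP-CENPBpA-fixed-length-clone-3 is a 4.7 kb mammalian expression plasmid built on the pCMV-GFP backbone. It is one randomly picked member of the pCMV-GFP-CENPBpA-fixed-length library. It is propagated in E. coli through a high-copy ColE1/pUC-type origin and selected with ampicillin via the β-lactamase (AmpR) gene and its own promoter. The automated annotation also reports remnants of lac regulatory sequence (CAP site, lac promoter and operator, short lacI-like fragments) and a small RSF-origin-like fragment. These look like backbone leftovers with no evident functional role. An SV40 origin with a truncated SV40 promoter fragment and an SV40 poly(A) signal is also present. No mammalian selection marker is annotated.

The payload is a reporter transcription unit in which the human cytomegalovirus immediate-early enhancer and promoter drive EGFP, with a multiple cloning site between promoter and coding sequence. According to the catalogue, the insert is a 254 bp segment carrying the poly(A) site of human CENPB. It is not called as a feature in the table, but it presumably lies in the unannotated region downstream of EGFP, ahead of a β-globin-derived fragment and the rabbit β-globin poly(A) signal. In that arrangement, the downstream globin signal could act as a backup 3′-end processing site for transcripts that read through the test site, though the record does not state this.

The record does not say which positions vary among library members or what distinguishes clone 3. The associated study concerns how 3′-end structures affect mammalian mRNA processing and stability. This suggests that individual clones such as this one serve as defined representatives for examining cleavage and polyadenylation at the CENPB site in transfected mammalian cells.
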