Addgene plasmid #120181: pCMV-GFP-CENPBpA-fixed-length-clone-3
Purpose: Randomly picked clone 3 of the pCMV-GFP-CENPBpA-fixed-length library
Depositing lab: David Bartel. Depositing organization: Whitehead Institute for Biomedical Research. Publication: Widespread Influence of 3'-End Structures on Mammalian mRNA Processing and Stability. Wu X, Bartel DP. Cell. 2017 May 18;169(5):905-917.e11. doi: 10.1016/j.cell.2017.04.036. PubMed 28525757.
Backbone
  Vector backbone: pCMV-GFP
  Vector type: Mammalian Expression
Growth in bacteria
  Bacterial resistance: Ampicillin, 100 μg/mL
  Growth temperature: 37°C
  Growth strain: DH5alpha
  Copy number: Unknown
Gene/Insert
  Gene/Insert name: CENPB poly(A) site
  Species: H. sapiens (human)
  Insert size (bp): 254
Terms and licenses: Academic/Nonprofit Terms; Industry Terms: Not Available to Industry
How to cite: pCMV-GFP-CENPBpA-fixed-length-clone-3 was a gift from David Bartel (Addgene plasmid # 120181 ; http://n2t.net/addgene:120181 ; RRID:Addgene_120181)
